>Addgene plasmid #193150 | PB-SRT-Puro_BC8 | addgene full sequence | sequence record 378622 | Addgene NGS Result
CTAAATTGTAAGCGTTAATATTTTGTTAAAATTCGCGTTAAATTTTTGTTAAATCAGCTCATTTTTTAAC
CAATAGGCCGAAATCGGCAAAATCCCTTATAAATCAAAAGAATAGACCGAGATAGGGTTGAGTGGCCGCT
ACAGGGCGCTCCCATTCGCCATTCAGGCTGCGCAACTGTTGGGAAGGGCGTTTCGGTGCGGGCCTCTTCG
CTATTACGCCAGCTGGCGAAAGGGGGATGTGCTGCAAGGCGATTAAGTTGGGTAACGCCAGGGTTTTCCC
AGTCACGACGTTGTAAAACGACGGCCAGTGAGCGCGACGTAATACGACTCACTATAGGGCGAATTGGCGG
AAGGCCGTCAAGGCCGCATTTAACCCTAGAAAGATAATCATATTGTGACGTACGTTAAAGATAATCATGT
GTAAAATTGACGCATGTGTTTTATCGGTCTGTATATCGAGGTTTATTTATTAATTTGAATAGATATTAAG
TTTTATTATATTTACACTTACATACTAATAATAAATTCAACAAACAATTTATTTATGTTTATTTATTTAT
TAAAAAAAACAAAAACTCAAAATTTCTTCTATAAAGTAACAAAACTTTTATCGAATTCCTGCAGCCCAGC
TTGATCTTAGGTCCCTCGACGAATTCTCTAGAGAAGAGCATGCGTGAGGCTCCGGTGCCCGTCAGTGGGC
AGAGCGCACATCGCCCACAGTCCCCGAGAAGTTGGGGGGAGGGGTCGGCAATTGAACCGGTGCCTAGAGA
AGGTGGCGCGGGGTAAACTGGGAAAGTGATGTCGTGTACTGGCTCCGCCTTTTTCCCGAGGGTGGGGGAG
AACCGTATATAAGTGCAGTAGTCGCCGTGAACGTTCTTTTTCGCAACGGGTTTGCCGCCAGAACACAGGT
AAGTGCCGTGTGTGGTTCCCGCGGGCCTGGCCTCTTTACGGGTTATGGCCCTTGCGTGCCTTGAATTACT
TCCACGCCCCTGGCTGCAGTACGTGATTCTTGATCCCGAGCTTCGGGTTGGAAGTGGGTGGGAGAGTTCG
AGGCCTTGCGCTTAAGGAGCCCCTTCGCCTCGTGCTTGAGTTGAGGCCTGGCTTGGGCGCTGGGGCCGCC
GCGTGCGAATCTGGTGGCACCTTCGCGCCTGTCTCGCTGCTTTCGATAAGTCTCTAGCCATTTAAAATTT
TTGATGACCTGCTGCGACGCTTTTTTTCTGGCAAGATAGTCTTGTAAATGCGGGCCAAGATCTGCACACT
GGTATTTCGGTTTTTGGGGCCGCGGGCGGCGACGGGGCCCGTGCGTCCCAGCGCACATGTTCGGCGAGGC
GGGGCCTGCGAGCGCGGCCACCGAGAATCGGACGGGGGTAGTCTCAAGCTGGCCGGCCTGCTCTGGTGCC
TGGCCTCGCGCCGCCGTGTATCGCCCCGCCCTGGGCGGCAAGGCTGGCCCGGTCGGCACCAGTTGCGTGA
GCGGAAAGATGGCCGCTTCCCGGCCCTGCTGCAGGGAGCTCAAAATGGAGGACGCGGCGCTCGGGAGAGC
GGGCGGGTGAGTCACCCACACAAAGGAAAAGGGCCTTTCCGTCCTCAGCCGTCGCTTCATGTGACTCCAC
GGAGTACCGGGCGCCGTCCAGGCACCTCGATTAGTTCTCGAGCTTTTGGAGTACGTCGTCTTTAGGTTGG
GGGGAGGGGTTTTATGCGATGGAGTTTCCCCACACTGAGTGGGTGGAGACTGAAGTTAGGCCAGCTTGGC
ACTTGATGTAATTCTCCTTGGAATTTGCCCTTTTTGAGTTTGGATCTTGGTTCATTCTCAAGCCTCAGAC
AGTGGTTCAAAGTTTTTTTCTTCCATTTCAGGTGTCGTGAAAACTACGCCACCATGACCGAGTACAAGCC
CACGGTGCGCCTCGCCACCCGCGACGACGTCCCCAGGGCCGTACGCACCCTCGCCGCCGCGTTCGCCGAC
TACCCCGCCACGCGCCACACCGTCGATCCGGACCGCCACATCGAGCGGGTCACCGAGCTGCAAGAACTCT
TCCTCACGCGCGTCGGGCTCGACATCGGCAAGGTGTGGGTCGCGGACGACGGCGCCGCGGTGGCGGTCTG
GACCACGCCGGAGAGCGTCGAAGCGGGGGCGGTGTTCGCCGAGATCGGCCCGCGCATGGCCGAGTTGAGC
GGTTCCCGGCTGGCCGCGCAGCAACAGATGGAAGGCCTCCTGGCGCCGCACCGGCCCAAGGAGCCCGCGT
GGTTCCTGGCCACCGTCGGCGTCTCGCCCGACCACCAGGGCAAGGGTCTGGGCAGCGCCGTCGTGCTCCC
CGGAGTGGAGGCGGCCGAGCGCGCCGGGGTGCCCGCCTTCCTGGAGACCTCCGCGCCCCGCAACCTCCCC
TTCTACGAGCGGCTCGGCTTCACCGTCACCGCCGACGTCGAGGTGCCCGAAGGACCGCGCACCTGGTGCA
TGACCCGCAAGCCCGGTGCCTGATAACAACTCGAGTACCGGCTTAAGTGATAGATCGGAAGAGCGGTTCA
GCAGGAATGCCGAGACCGGTTTAAACTCAGTGTCCATAGCGACGCCGGCGCGATAAGCTATCTATAACAA
GAAAATATATATATAATAAGTTATCACGTAAGTAGAACATGAAATAACAATATAATTATCGTATGAGTTA
AATCTTAAAAGTCACGTAAAAGATAATCATGCGTCATTTTGACTCACGCGGTCGTTATAGTTCAAAATCA
GTGACACTTACCGCATTGACAAGCACGCCTCACGGGAGCTCCAAGCGGCGACTGAGATGTCCTAAATGCA
CAGCGACGGATTCGCGCTATTTAGAAAGAGAGAGCAATATTTCAAGAATGCATGCGTCAATTTTACGCAG
ACTATCTTTGAAGGGTTAAGAGCTCAAGCTTCTGAGATGCAGGTACATCCCACTGATGAGTCCCAAATAG
GACGAAACGCGCTTCGGTGCGTCTGGGATTCCACTGCTATCCACGCGGCCGCACGGCATTACGTTAGACG
TCTAGGCCACACCACCCTGAAGGCGCCTGCTCGCCTCTGATCTGTTGAAGCTAAGCAGGGTCGGTCCTGG
TTAGTACTTGGATGGGACTCCGCCTGGTAATAGCCGGTACCGTAGGCTTGCATGGTCATAGCTGTTTCCT
TGCGTATTGGGCGCTCTCCGCTTCCTCGCTCACTGACTCGCTGCGCTCGGTCGTTCGGGTAAAGCCTGGG
GTGCCTAATGAGCAAAAGGCCAGCAAAAGGCCAGGAACCGTAAAAAGGCCGCGTTGCTGGCGTTTTTCCA
TAGGCTCCGCCCCCCTGACGAGCATCACAAAAATCGACGCTCAAGTCAGAGGTGGCGAAACCCGACAGGA
CTATAAAGATACCAGGCGTTTCCCCCTGGAAGCTCCCTCGTGCGCTCTCCTGTTCCGACCCTGCCGCTTA
CCGGATACCTGTCCGCCTTTCTCCCTTCGGGAAGCGTGGCGCTTTCTCATAGCTCACGCTGTAGGTATCT
CAGTTCGGTGTAGGTCGTTCGCTCCAAGCTGGGCTGTGTGCACGAACCCCCCGTTCAGCCCGACCGCTGC
GCCTTATCCGGTAACTATCGTCTTGAGTCCAACCCGGTAAGACACGACTTATCGCCACTGGCAGCAGCCA
CTGGTAACAGGATTAGCAGAGCGAGGTATGTAGGCGGTGCTACAGAGTTCTTGAAGTGGTGGCCTAACTA
CGGCTACACTAGAAGAACAGTATTTGGTATCTGCGCTCTGCTGAAGCCAGTTACCTTCGGAAAAAGAGTT
GGTAGCTCTTGATCCGGCAAACAAACCACCGCTGGTAGCGGTGGTTTTTTTGTTTGCAAGCAGCAGATTA
CGCGCAGAAAAAAAGGATCTCAAGAAGATCCTTTGATCTTTTCTACGGGGTCTGACGCTCAGTGGAACGA
AAACTCACGTTAAGGGATTTTGGTCATGAGATTATCAAAAAGGATCTTCACCTAGATCCTTTTAAATTAA
AAATGAAGTTTTAAATCAATCTAAAGTATATATGAGTAAACTTGGTCTGACAGTTACCAATGCTTAATCA
GTGAGGCACCTATCTCAGCGATCTGTCTATTTCGTTCATCCATAGTTGCCTGACTCCCCGTCGTGTAGAT
AACTACGATACGGGAGGGCTTACCATCTGGCCCCAGTGCTGCAATGATACCGCGAGAACCACGCTCACCG
GCTCCAGATTTATCAGCAATAAACCAGCCAGCCGGAAGGGCCGAGCGCAGAAGTGGTCCTGCAACTTTAT
CCGCCTCCATCCAGTCTATTAATTGTTGCCGGGAAGCTAGAGTAAGTAGTTCGCCAGTTAATAGTTTGCG
CAACGTTGTTGCCATTGCTACAGGCATCGTGGTGTCACGCTCGTCGTTTGGTATGGCTTCATTCAGCTCC
GGTTCCCAACGATCAAGGCGAGTTACATGATCCCCCATGTTGTGCAAAAAAGCGGTTAGCTCCTTCGGTC
CTCCGATCGTTGTCAGAAGTAAGTTGGCCGCAGTGTTATCACTCATGGTTATGGCAGCACTGCATAATTC
TCTTACTGTCATGCCATCCGTAAGATGCTTTTCTGTGACTGGTGAGTACTCAACCAAGTCATTCTGAGAA
TAGTGTATGCGGCGACCGAGTTGCTCTTGCCCGGCGTCAATACGGGATAATACCGCGCCACATAGCAGAA
CTTTAAAAGTGCTCATCATTGGAAAACGTTCTTCGGGGCGAAAACTCTCAAGGATCTTACCGCTGTTGAG
ATCCAGTTCGATGTAACCCACTCGTGCACCCAACTGATCTTCAGCATCTTTTACTTTCACCAGCGTTTCT
GGGTGAGCAAAAACAGGAAGGCAAAATGCCGCAAAAAAGGGAATAAGGGCGACACGGAAATGTTGAATAC
TCATACTCTTCCTTTTTCAATATTATTGAAGCATTTATCAGGGTTATTGTCTCATGAGCGGATACATATT
TGAATGTATTTAGAAAAATAAACAAATAGGGGTTCCGCGCACATTTCCCCGAAAAGTGCCAC
Features (pLannotate 1.2.2; 14 found; start..end, strand, type, name):
      3..134     -  rep_origin     M13 ori (fragment): M13 bacteriophage origin of replication; arrow indicates direction of (+) strand synthesis
    155..311     -  CDS            lacZα (fragment): LacZα fragment of β-galactosidase; lacZ fragment
    320..338     +  promoter       T7 promoter: promoter for bacteriophage T7 RNA polymerase
    609..627     -  misc_feature   MCS (fragment): pBluescript multiple cloning site
    697..908     +  promoter       EF-1α core promoter: core promoter for human elongation factor EF-1α
    909..1022    +  intron         EF-1α intron A (fragment): intron upstream of the start codon of human EF-1α
   1648..1851    +  intron         EF-1α intron A: truncated intron upstream of the start codon of human EF-1α
   1874..2473    +  CDS            PuroR: puromycin N-acetyltransferase; pac from Streptomyces alboniger; confers resistance to puromycin
   2916..2968    +  ncRNA          Hammerhead 1: Accession: RF00163 - Hammerhead ribozyme (type I)
   3009..3127    +  ncRNA          5S rRNA: Accession: RF00001 - 5S ribosomal RNA
   3167..3207    -  rep_origin     RSF ori (fragment): Plasmids containing the RSF 1030 origin of replication can be propagated in E. coli cells that contain additional plasmids with compatible origins.
   3285..3873    -  rep_origin     ori: high-copy-number ColE1/pMB1/pBR322/pUC origin of replication
   4044..4904    -  CDS            AmpR: β-lactamase; bla; confers resistance to ampicillin, carbenicillin, and related antibiotics
   4905..5009    -  promoter       AmpR promoter: bla
