[The description below was written by a language model from this plasmid's Addgene catalogue record and pLannotate feature annotations shown in this document.]
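Description:
PB-SRT-Puro_BC8 is a mammalian expression plasmid carrying a barcoded piggyBac self-reporting transposon (SRT) with a puromycin selection marker, built on the PB-SRT-Puro backbone for mammalian "calling cards" experiments. The roughly 5 kb plasmid is propagated in E. coli at high copy from a ColE1/pUC-type origin and selected with ampicillin through the AmpR (β-lactamase) gene and its promoter. Remnants of a pBluescript-type cloning vector are also annotated, including fragments of an M13 origin, lacZα and the multiple cloning site, plus a T7 promoter.

The payload consists of the human EF-1α core promoter followed by EF-1α intron A sequence, driving PuroR (puromycin N-acetyltransferase) so that mammalian cells bearing the transposon can be selected with puromycin. The automated annotation does not mark the piggyBac terminal repeats or the barcode position, though the catalogue entry describes the insert as a barcoded piggyBac transposon assembled by Gibson cloning and records the four-nucleotide barcode as the distinguishing modification of this version. No polyadenylation signal is annotated after PuroR, which fits the general self-reporting principle: transcripts from an integrated transposon read through its end into flanking genomic DNA, so insertion sites can be recovered from RNA. A hammerhead ribozyme is annotated downstream of the marker; in such designs a self-cleaving ribozyme outside the transposon is generally meant to suppress transcripts from unintegrated plasmid, although the record does not state this. Short 5S rRNA and RSF ori matches are probably incidental.

In calling cards assays, a transcription factor linked to piggyBac transposase directs SRT insertion near its binding sites. The barcodes allow samples or replicates to be distinguished, and binding can be measured alongside gene expression. The transposase must come from a separate construct.
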