Addgene plasmid #193150: PB-SRT-Puro_BC8
Purpose: Barcoded piggyBac self-reporting transposon with puromycin marker for mammalian calling cards
Depositing lab: Rob Mitra. Depositing organization: Washington University in Saint Louis. Publication: Measuring transcription factor binding and gene expression using barcoded self-reporting transposon calling cards and transcriptomes. Lalli M, Yen A, Thopte U, Dong F, Moudgil A, Chen X, Milbrandt J, Dougherty JD, Mitra RD. NAR Genom Bioinform. 2022 Aug 31;4(3):lqac061. doi: 10.1093/nargab/lqac061. eCollection 2022 Sep. PubMed 36062164.
Backbone
  Vector backbone: PB-SRT-Puro
  Vector type: Mammalian Expression
Growth in bacteria
  Bacterial resistance: Ampicillin, 100 μg/mL
  Growth temperature: 37°C
  Growth strain: NEB Stable
  Copy number: High Copy
Gene/Insert
  Gene/Insert name: Barcoded piggyBac Puro SRT
  Species: H. sapiens (human)
  Mutation: Barcode: GAAG
  Cloning method: Gibson Cloning
Terms and licenses: Academic/Nonprofit Terms; Industry Terms: Not Available to Industry
How to cite: PB-SRT-Puro_BC8 was a gift from Rob Mitra (Addgene plasmid # 193150 ; http://n2t.net/addgene:193150 ; RRID:Addgene_193150)
